>Addgene plasmid #23256 | pSIF-H1-hpolb-copGFP | addgene partial sequence | sequence record 29117 | 23256 with H1
CTTATAAGTTCTGTATGAGACCACTTGGATCCGCTGGCAGACGCAACCTAATGGGACTTCCTGTCAGATC
CTATTGGGTTGTGTCTGCCAGTTTTTGAATTCTAGCGTCCATAAGCATTCTTTCTTTCGATAGCTTCCAG
TGCTTTGTGAAACTTCGAGGAGTCTCTTTGTTGAGGACTTTTGAGTTCTCCCTTGAGGCTCCCACAGATA
CAATAAATATTTGAGATTGAACCCTGTCGAGTATCTGTGTAATCTTTTTTACCTGTGAGGTCTCGGAATC
CGGGCCGAGAACTTCGCAGCGAGCTCATTGTACCGCGAACTTGTTTATTGCAGCTTATAATGGTTACAAA
TAAAGCAATAGCATCACAAATTTCACAAATAAAGCATTTTTTTCACTGCATTCTAGTTGTGGTTTGTCCA
AACTCATCAATGTATCTTATCATGTCTGGNTCTAGCTATCCCGCCCCTAACTCCGCCCATCCCGCCCCTA
ACTCCGCCCAGTTCCGCCCATTCTCCGCCCCATGGCTGACTAATTTTTTTTATTTATGCAGAGGCCGAGG
CCGCCTCGGCCTCTGAGCTATTCCAGAAGTAGTGAGGAGGCTTTTTTGGAGGCCTAGACTTTTGCAGAGA
CCAAATTCGTAATCATGTCATAGCTGTTTCCTGTGTGAAATTGTTATCCGCTCACAATTCCACACAACAT
ACGAGCCGGAAGCATAAAGTGTAAAGCCTGGGGTG
