[The description below was written by a language model from this plasmid's Addgene catalogue record.]
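Description:
pSIF-H1-hpolb-copGFP is a lentiviral RNAi vector built on the pSIF-H1-copGFP backbone (about 6.4 kb without insert) and designed to knock down human DNA polymerase beta (POLB) by short hairpin RNA. It is propagated in bacteria as a high-copy plasmid under ampicillin selection. The recorded growth strain is Stbl3, a recombination-deficient host commonly chosen to keep the repeated long terminal repeats of lentiviral vectors stable. No feature table accompanies the record, so the origin of replication, the LTR and packaging elements, and the promoter driving the reporter are not itemised and can only be inferred from the vector class.

The payload is a short hairpin cassette targeting human POLB, cloned by restriction enzyme digestion. The insert size is listed as 23 bp, which presumably refers to the target-matching stem rather than the whole hairpin oligonucleotide given in the depositor comments. As the backbone name indicates, the hairpin is expected to sit downstream of an H1 promoter, an RNA polymerase III promoter that produces small, defined transcripts suitable for processing into siRNA by the cellular RNAi machinery. The backbone also carries copGFP, a green fluorescent reporter. Although the record lists GFP as an N-terminal tag on the backbone, an shRNA encodes no protein, so copGFP serves as an independent marker for identifying or sorting transduced cells rather than as a fusion partner.

Once packaged into lentiviral particles, the construct allows stable POLB depletion in human cells. The associated publication concerns base excision repair-dependent cell death after DNA damage, which is consistent with its use to probe the role of polymerase beta in that repair pathway.
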