Addgene plasmid #23256: pSIF-H1-hpolb-copGFP
Depositing lab: Robert Sobol. Depositing organization: University of Pittsburgh (University, School of Medicine, and Cancer Institute). Publication: Bioenergetic metabolites regulate base excision repair-dependent cell death in response to DNA damage. Tang JB, Goellner EM, Wang XH, Trivedi RN, St Croix CM, Jelezcova E, Svilar D, Brown AR, Sobol RW. Mol Cancer Res. 2010 Jan;8(1):67-79. doi: 10.1158/1541-7786.MCR-09-0411. Epub 2010 Jan 12. PubMed 20068071.
Backbone
  Vector backbone: pSIF-H1-copGFP
  Backbone manufacturer: SIB
  Backbone size w/o insert (bp): 6400
  Vector type: Lentiviral, RNAi
Growth in bacteria
  Bacterial resistance: Ampicillin, 100 μg/mL
  Growth temperature: 37°C
  Growth strain: Stbl3
  Copy number: High Copy
Gene/Insert
  Gene/Insert name: DNA polymerase beta shRNA (alt name: POLB shRNA)
  Species: H. sapiens (human)
  Insert size (bp): 23
  Tag / fusion protein: GFP (N terminal on backbone)
  Cloning method: Restriction Enzyme
  Sequencing primers: 5′ N/A
Terms and licenses: Academic/Nonprofit Terms; Industry Terms: Not Available to Industry
Depositor comments: shRNA oligo sequence is - 5’-ctggcagacgcaacctaatgggacttcctgtcagatcctattgggttgtgtctgccagttttt
How to cite: pSIF-H1-hpolb-copGFP was a gift from Robert Sobol (Addgene plasmid # 23256 ; http://n2t.net/addgene:23256 ; RRID:Addgene_23256)
